Addgene plasmid #250405: Lenti-CMV-mCherry-GSG-P2A-NUDT5 K175M-WPRE
Purpose: Lentiviral expression of human NUDT5 K175M with N-terminal mCherry seperated by a flexible GSG-linker and P2A under CMV promoter, as well as a puromycin resistance cassette under PGK promoter.
Depositing lab: Stefan Kubicek. Depositing organization: CeMM Research Center for Molecular Medicine. Publication: A non-enzymatic role of Nudix hydrolase 5 in repressing purine de novo synthesis. Nguyen TA, Lin JG, Marques AMC, Fottner M, Bauer LG, Reicher A, Daum D, Scrofani L, Liu Y, Cheng C, D'Angelo L D D L, Sanchez J, Bueschl C, Marella N, Buphamalai P, Traversi F, Beres M, Moll HP, Siklos M, Genger JW, Hofstaetter G, Villanti L, Malik M, Klimek C, Runggatscher K, Guertl B, Hansen JS, Dobner S, Babosova O, Becirovic T, de Rooij LPMH, Casanova E, Koren A, Froese DS, Rosenblatt DS, Klavins K, Bergthaler A, Menche J, Hannich JT, Abele M, Sdelci S, Lang K, Huber KVM, Kubicek S. Science. 2025 Nov 6:eadv4257. doi: 10.1126/science.adv4257. PubMed 41196952.
Backbone
  Vector backbone: pLenti CMV GFP Puro
  Backbone manufacturer: Eric Campeau, Paul Kaufman (Addgene #17448)
  Vector type: Mammalian Expression, Lentiviral
Growth in bacteria
  Bacterial resistance: Ampicillin, 100 μg/mL
  Growth temperature: 37°C
  Growth strain: NEB Stable
  Copy number: High Copy
Gene/Insert
  Gene/Insert name: NUDT5
  Species: H. sapiens (human)
  Insert size (bp): 1431
  Mutation: K175M
  Entrez Gene: NUDT5 (a.k.a. YSA1, YSA1H, YSAH1, hNUDT5)
  Promoter: CMV
  Tag / fusion protein: mCherry-GSG-P2A (N terminal on insert)
  Cloning method: Ligation Independent Cloning
Terms and licenses: Academic/Nonprofit Terms; Industry Terms: Not Available to Industry
Depositor comments: Insert cloned with BamHI (5') and SalI (3') sites.
How to cite: Lenti-CMV-mCherry-GSG-P2A-NUDT5 K175M-WPRE was a gift from Stefan Kubicek (Addgene plasmid # 250405 ; http://n2t.net/addgene:250405 ; RRID:Addgene_250405)
