[The description below was written by a language model from this plasmid's Addgene catalogue record and pLannotate feature annotations shown in this document.]
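Description:
Lenti-CMV-mCherry-GSG-P2A-NUDT5 K175M-WPRE is a lentiviral mammalian expression plasmid of about 9.3 kb, built on the pLenti CMV GFP Puro backbone. In bacteria it replicates from a high-copy ColE1/pUC-type origin and is selected with ampicillin through the β-lactamase gene. An f1 origin and remnants of a cloning-vector lac region (lac promoter/operator, lacZα fragment, flanking T3 and T7 promoters) are also present.

The viral portion has a third-generation-style layout. An RSV promoter drives a truncated HIV-1 5' LTR, followed by the Ψ packaging signal with a partial gag sequence, the Rev response element and the cPPT/CTS. A second truncated LTR sits at the 3' end, followed by an SV40 polyadenylation signal and SV40 origin. Between the LTRs, the CMV enhancer/promoter drives a single open reading frame encoding mCherry, a flexible GSG linker, a P2A peptide and human NUDT5 carrying the K175M substitution. Ribosomal skipping at P2A yields mCherry and the NUDT5 mutant as separate proteins, so red fluorescence reports transduction and expression without NUDT5 being fused to the fluorophore. A WPRE downstream of the insert enhances transcript stability and expression. A separate mouse PGK promoter drives puromycin N-acetyltransferase, which allows selection of stably transduced cells. The depositor notes that the insert lies between BamHI and SalI sites.

The construct is intended for stable expression of the NUDT5 K175M variant in mammalian cells. The associated publication concerns a non-enzymatic role of NUDT5 in repressing de novo purine synthesis, but the record does not state the functional consequence of the K175M mutation.
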