Features (pLannotate 1.2.2; 29 found; start..end, strand, type, name):
      1..429     +  rep_origin     f1 ori (sequence partly withheld): f1 bacteriophage origin of replication; arrow indicates direction of (+) strand synthesis
    482..586     +  promoter       AmpR promoter: bla
    587..1447    +  CDS            AmpR: β-lactamase; bla; confers resistance to ampicillin, carbenicillin, and related antibiotics
   1618..2206    +  rep_origin     ori: high-copy-number ColE1/pMB1/pBR322/pUC origin of replication
   2389..2481    +  CDS            lacI (fragment): lac repressor; lacI; The lac repressor binds to the lac operator to inhibit transcription in E. coli. This inhibition can be relieved by adding lactose or isopropyl-β-D-thiogalactopyranoside (IPTG).
   2494..2515    +  protein_bind   CAP binding site: CAP binding activates transcription in the presence of cAMP. E. coli catabolite activator protein
   2530..2560    +  promoter       lac promoter: promoter for the E. coli lac operon
   2568..2584    +  protein_bind   lac operator: The lac repressor binds to the lac operator to inhibit transcription in E. coli. This inhibition can be relieved by adding lactose or isopropyl-β-D-thiogalactopyranoside (IPTG). lac repressor encoded by lacI
   2629..2647    +  promoter       T3 promoter: promoter for bacteriophage T3 RNA polymerase
   2675..2901    +  promoter       RSV promoter: Rous sarcoma virus enhancer/promoter
   2902..3082    +  LTR            5' LTR (truncated): truncated 5' long terminal repeat (LTR) from HIV-1
   3129..3254    +  misc_feature   HIV-1 Ψ: packaging signal of human immunodeficiency virus type 1
   3238..3601    +  CDS            HIV-1 gag (fragment): gag protein from human immunodeficiency virus 1; gag
   3747..3980    +  misc_feature   RRE: The Rev response element (RRE) of HIV-1 allows for Rev-dependent mRNA export from the nucleus to the cytoplasm.
   4357..4457    +  CDS            Rev (fragment): human immunodeficiency virus 1 (HIV-1) Rev protein; rev; enhances nuclear export of unspliced and incompletely spliced viral mRNAs
   4476..4592    +  misc_feature   cPPT/CTS: central polypurine tract and central termination sequence of HIV-1
   4615..4918    +  enhancer       CMV enhancer: human cytomegalovirus immediate early enhancer
   4919..5122    +  promoter       CMV promoter: human cytomegalovirus (CMV) immediate early promoter
   5218..5925    +  CDS            mCherry: mCherry is a basic (constitutively fluorescent) red fluorescent protein published in 2004, derived from Discosoma sp.. It is reported to be a very rapidly-maturing monomer with low acid sensitivity.
   5992..6648    +  CDS            NUDT5: NUDT5_HUMAN - Also known as NUDIX5 From Homo sapiens (Human).
   6667..7255    +  misc_feature   WPRE: woodchuck hepatitis virus posttranscriptional regulatory element
   7269..7768    +  promoter       PGK promoter: mouse phosphoglycerate kinase 1 promoter
   7789..8388    +  CDS            PuroR: puromycin N-acetyltransferase; pac from Streptomyces alboniger; confers resistance to puromycin
   8456..8593    +  CDS            nef (fragment): NEF_HV1LA - Experimental evidence at protein level: Swiss-Prot protein existence level 1. Extracellular Nef protein targets CD4(+) T-lymphocytes for apoptosis by interacting with CXCR4 surface receptors. From Human immunodeficiency virus type 1 group M subtype B (isolate Lai) (HIV-1).
   8579..8759    +  LTR            5' LTR (truncated): truncated 5' long terminal repeat (LTR) from HIV-1
   8831..8952    +  polyA_signal   SV40 poly(A) signal: SV40 polyadenylation signal
   8992..9127    +  rep_origin     SV40 ori: SV40 origin of replication
   9148..9166    -  promoter       T7 promoter: promoter for bacteriophage T7 RNA polymerase
   9174..9329    +  CDS            lacZα (fragment): LacZα fragment of β-galactosidase; lacZ fragment
>Addgene plasmid #250405 | Lenti-CMV-mCherry-GSG-P2A-NUDT5 K175M-WPRE | addgene full sequence | sequence record 498972 | Addgene NGS Result
[124 nt withheld, positions 1-124]
C
[91 nt withheld, positions 126-216]
A
[49 nt withheld, positions 218-266]
CCTTTGACGTTGGAGTCCACGTTCTTT
[37 nt withheld, positions 294-330]
ACCCTATCTCGGTCTATTCTTTTGATTTATAAGGGATTTTGCCGATTTCGGCCTATTGGTTAAAAAATGA
GCTGATTTAACAAAAATTTAACGCGAATTTTAACAAAATATTAACGCTTACAATTTAGGTGGCACTTTTC
GGGGAAATGTGCGCGGAACCCCTATTTGTTTATTTTTCTAAATACATTCAAATATGTATCCGCTCATGAG
ACAATAACCCTGATAAATGCTTCAATAATATTGAAAAAGGAAGAGTATGAGTATTCAACATTTCCGTGTC
GCCCTTATTCCCTTTTTTGCGGCATTTTGCCTTCCTGTTTTTGCTCACCCAGAAACGCTGGTGAAAGTAA
AAGATGCTGAAGATCAGTTGGGTGCACGAGTGGGTTACATCGAACTGGATCTCAACAGCGGTAAGATCCT
TGAGAGTTTTCGCCCCGAAGAACGTTTTCCAATGATGAGCACTTTTAAAGTTCTGCTATGTGGCGCGGTA
TTATCCCGTATTGACGCCGGGCAAGAGCAACTCGGTCGCCGCATACACTATTCTCAGAATGACTTGGTTG
AGTACTCACCAGTCACAGAAAAGCATCTTACGGATGGCATGACAGTAAGAGAATTATGCAGTGCTGCCAT
AACCATGAGTGATAACACTGCGGCCAACTTACTTCTGACAACGATCGGAGGACCGAAGGAGCTAACCGCT
TTTTTGCACAACATGGGGGATCATGTAACTCGCCTTGATCGTTGGGAACCGGAGCTGAATGAAGCCATAC
CAAACGACGAGCGTGACACCACGATGCCTGTAGCAATGGCAACAACGTTGCGCAAACTATTAACTGGCGA
ACTACTTACTCTAGCTTCCCGGCAACAATTAATAGACTGGATGGAGGCGGATAAAGTTGCAGGACCACTT
CTGCGCTCGGCCCTTCCGGCTGGCTGGTTTATTGCTGATAAATCTGGAGCCGGTGAGCGTGGGTCTCGCG
GTATCATTGCAGCACTGGGGCCAGATGGTAAGCCCTCCCGTATCGTAGTTATCTACACGACGGGGAGTCA
GGCAACTATGGATGAACGAAATAGACAGATCGCTGAGATAGGTGCCTCACTGATTAAGCATTGGTAACTG
TCAGACCAAGTTTACTCATATATACTTTAGATTGATTTAAAACTTCATTTTTAATTTAAAAGGATCTAGG
TGAAGATCCTTTTTGATAATCTCATGACCAAAATCCCTTAACGTGAGTTTTCGTTCCACTGAGCGTCAGA
CCCCGTAGAAAAGATCAAAGGATCTTCTTGAGATCCTTTTTTTCTGCGCGTAATCTGCTGCTTGCAAACA
AAAAAACCACCGCTACCAGCGGTGGTTTGTTTGCCGGATCAAGAGCTACCAACTCTTTTTCCGAAGGTAA
CTGGCTTCAGCAGAGCGCAGATACCAAATACTGTTCTTCTAGTGTAGCCGTAGTTAGGCCACCACTTCAA
GAACTCTGTAGCACCGCCTACATACCTCGCTCTGCTAATCCTGTTACCAGTGGCTGCTGCCAGTGGCGAT
AAGTCGTGTCTTACCGGGTTGGACTCAAGACGATAGTTACCGGATAAGGCGCAGCGGTCGGGCTGAACGG
GGGGTTCGTGCACACAGCCCAGCTTGGAGCGAACGACCTACACCGAACTGAGATACCTACAGCGTGAGCT
ATGAGAAAGCGCCACGCTTCCCGAAGGGAGAAAGGCGGACAGGTATCCGGTAAGCGGCAGGGTCGGAACA
GGAGAGCGCACGAGGGAGCTTCCAGGGGGAAACGCCTGGTATCTTTATAGTCCTGTCGGGTTTCGCCACC
TCTTACTTGAGCGTCGATTTTTGTGATGCTCGTCAGGGGGGCGGAGCCTATGGAAAAACGCCAGCAACGC
GGCCTTTTTACGGTTCCTGGCCTTTTGCTGGCCTTTTGCTCACATGTTCTTTCCTGCGTTATCCCCTGAT
TCTGTGGATAACCGTATTACCGCCTTTGAGTGAGCTGATACCGCTCGCCGCAGCCGAACGACCGAGCGCA
GCGAGTCAGTGAGCGAGGAAGCGGAAGAGCGCCCAATACGCAAACCGCCTCTCCCCGCGCGTTGGCCGAT
TCATTAATGCAGCTGGCACGACAGGTTTCCCGACTGGAAAGCGGGCAGTGAGCGCAACGCAATTAATGTG
AGTTAGCTCACTCATTAGGCACCCCAGGCTTTACACTTTATGCTTCCGGCTCGTATGTTGTGTGGAATTG
TGAGCGGATAACAATTTCACACAGGAAACAGCTATGACCATGATTACGCCAAGCGCGCAATTAACCCTCA
CTAAAGGGAACAAAAGCTGGAGCTGCAAGCTTAATGTAGTCTTATGCAATACTCTTGTAGTCTTGCAACA
TGGTAACGATGAGTTAGCAACATGCCTTACAAGGAGAGAAAAAGCACCGTGCATGCCGATTGGTGGAAGT
AAGGTGGTACGATCGTGCCTTATTAGGAAGGCAACAGACGGGTCTGACATGGATTGGACGAACCACTGAA
TTGCCGCATTGCAGAGATATTGTATTTAAGTGCCTAGCTCGATACATAAACGGGTCTCTCTGGTTAGACC
AGATCTGAGCCTGGGAGCTCTCTGGCTAACTAGGGAACCCACTGCTTAAGCCTCAATAAAGCTTGCCTTG
AGTGCTTCAAGTAGTGTGTGCCCGTCTGTTGTGTGACTCTGGTAACTAGAGATCCCTCAGACCCTTTTAG
TCAGTGTGGAAAATCTCTAGCAGTGGCGCCCGAACAGGGACTTGAAAGCGAAAGGGAAACCAGAGGAGCT
CTCTCGACGCAGGACTCGGCTTGCTGAAGCGCGCACGGCAAGAGGCGAGGGGCGGCGACTGGTGAGTACG
CCAAAAATTTTGACTAGCGGAGGCTAGAAGGAGAGAGATGGGTGCGAGAGCGTCAGTATTAAGCGGGGGA
GAATTAGATCGCGATGGGAAAAAATTCGGTTAAGGCCAGGGGGAAAGAAAAAATATAAATTAAAACATAT
AGTATGGGCAAGCAGGGAGCTAGAACGATTCGCAGTTAATCCTGGCCTGTTAGAAACATCAGAAGGCTGT
AGACAAATACTGGGACAGCTACAACCATCCCTTCAGACAGGATCAGAAGAACTTAGATCATTATATAATA
CAGTAGCAACCCTCTATTGTGTGCATCAAAGGATAGAGATAAAAGACACCAAGGAAGCTTTAGACAAGAT
AGAGGAAGAGCAAAACAAAAGTAAGACCACCGCACAGCAAGCGGCCGCTGATCTTCAGACCTGGAGGAGG
AGATATGAGGGACAATTGGAGAAGTGAATTATATAAATATAAAGTAGTAAAAATTGAACCATTAGGAGTA
GCACCCACCAAGGCAAAGAGAAGAGTGGTGCAGAGAGAAAAAAGAGCAGTGGGAATAGGAGCTTTGTTCC
TTGGGTTCTTGGGAGCAGCAGGAAGCACTATGGGCGCAGCGTCAATGACGCTGACGGTACAGGCCAGACA
ATTATTGTCTGGTATAGTGCAGCAGCAGAACAATTTGCTGAGGGCTATTGAGGCGCAACAGCATCTGTTG
CAACTCACAGTCTGGGGCATCAAGCAGCTCCAGGCAAGAATCCTGGCTGTGGAAAGATACCTAAAGGATC
AACAGCTCCTGGGGATTTGGGGTTGCTCTGGAAAACTCATTTGCACCACTGCTGTGCCTTGGAATGCTAG
TTGGAGTAATAAATCTCTGGAACAGATTTGGAATCACACGACCTGGATGGAGTGGGACAGAGAAATTAAC
AATTACACAAGCTTAATACACTCCTTAATTGAAGAATCGCAAAACCAGCAAGAAAAGAATGAACAAGAAT
TATTGGAATTAGATAAATGGGCAAGTTTGTGGAATTGGTTTAACATAACAAATTGGCTGTGGTATATAAA
ATTATTCATAATGATAGTAGGAGGCTTGGTAGGTTTAAGAATAGTTTTTGCTGTACTTTCTATAGTGAAT
AGAGTTAGGCAGGGATATTCACCATTATCGTTTCAGACCCACCTCCCAACCCCGAGGGGACCCGACAGGC
CCGAAGGAATAGAAGAAGAAGGTGGAGAGAGAGACAGAGACAGATCCATTCGATTAGTGAACGGATCTCG
ACGGTATCGGTTAACTTTTAAAAGAAAAGGGGGGATTGGGGGGTACAGTGCAGGGGAAAGAATAGTAGAC
ATAATAGCAACAGACATACAAACTAAAGAATTACAAAAACAAATTACAAAATTCAAAATTTTATCGATAA
GCTTGGGAGTTCCGCGTTACATAACTTACGGTAAATGGCCCGCCTGGCTGACCGCCCAACGACCCCCGCC
CATTGACGTCAATAATGACGTATGTTCCCATAGTAACGCCAATAGGGACTTTCCATTGACGTCAATGGGT
GGAGTATTTACGGTAAACTGCCCACTTGGCAGTACATCAAGTGTATCATATGCCAAGTACGCCCCCTATT
GACGTCAATGACGGTAAATGGCCCGCCTGGCATTATGCCCAGTACATGACCTTATGGGACTTTCCTACTT
GGCAGTACATCTACGTATTAGTCATCGCTATTACCATGGTGATGCGGTTTTGGCAGTACATCAATGGGCG
TGGATAGCGGTTTGACTCACGGGGATTTCCAAGTCTCCACCCCATTGACGTCAATGGGAGTTTGTTTTGG
CACCAAAATCAACGGGACTTTCCAAAATGTCGTAACAACTCCGCCCCATTGACGCAAATGGGCGGTAGGC
GTGTACGGTGGGAGGTCTATATAAGCAGAGCTCGTTTAGTGAACCGTCAGATCGCCTGGAGACGCCATCC
ACGCTGTTTTGACCTCCATAGAAGACACCGACTCTAGAGGATCCACCGGTCGCCACCATGGTGAGCAAGG
GCGAGGAGGATAACATGGCCATCATCAAGGAGTTCATGCGCTTCAAGGTGCACATGGAGGGCTCCGTGAA
CGGCCACGAGTTCGAGATCGAGGGCGAGGGCGAGGGCCGCCCCTACGAGGGCACCCAGACCGCCAAGCTG
AAGGTGACCAAGGGTGGCCCCCTGCCCTTCGCCTGGGACATCCTGTCCCCTCAGTTCATGTACGGCTCCA
AGGCCTACGTGAAGCACCCCGCCGACATCCCCGACTACTTGAAGCTGTCCTTCCCCGAGGGCTTCAAGTG
GGAGCGCGTGATGAACTTCGAGGACGGCGGCGTGGTGACCGTGACCCAGGACTCCTCCCTGCAGGACGGC
GAGTTCATCTACAAGGTGAAGCTGCGCGGCACCAACTTCCCCTCAGACGGCCCCGTAATGCAGAAGAAAA
CCATGGGCTGGGAGGCCTCCTCCGAGCGGATGTACCCCGAGGACGGCGCCCTGAAGGGCGAGATCAAGCA
GAGGCTGAAGCTGAAGGACGGCGGCCACTACGACGCTGAGGTCAAGACCACCTACAAGGCCAAGAAGCCC
GTGCAGCTGCCCGGCGCCTACAACGTCAACATCAAGTTGGACATCACCTCCCACAACGAGGACTACACCA
TCGTGGAACAGTACGAACGCGCCGAGGGCCGCCACTCCACCGGCGGCATGGACGAGCTGTACAAGGGATC
CGGCGCTACTAACTTCAGCCTGCTGAAGCAGGCTGGAGACGTGGAGGAGAACCCTGGACCTATGGAGAGC
CAAGAACCAACGGAATCTTCTCAGAATGGCAAACAGTATATCATTTCAGAGGAGTTAATTTCAGAAGGAA
AATGGGTCAAGCTTGAAAAAACAACGTACATGGATCCTACTGGTAAAACTAGAACTTGGGAATCAGTGAA
ACGTACAACCAGGAAAGAGCAGACTGCGGATGGTGTCGCGGTCATCCCCGTGCTGCAGAGAACACTTCAC
TATGAGTGTATCGTTCTGGTGAAACAGTTCCGACCACCAATGGGGGGCTACTGCATAGAGTTCCCTGCAG
GTCTCATAGATGATGGTGAAACCCCAGAAGCAGCTGCTCTCCGGGAGCTTGAAGAAGAAACTGGCTACAA
AGGGGACATTGCCGAATGTTCTCCAGCGGTCTGTATGGACCCAGGCTTGTCAAACTGTACTATACACATC
GTGACAGTCACCATTAACGGAGATGATGCCGAAAACGCAAGGCCGAAGCCAAAGCCAGGGGATGGAGAGT
TTGTGGAAGTCATTTCTTTACCCATGAATGACCTGCTGCAGAGACTTGATGCTCTGGTAGCTGAAGAACA
TCTCACAGTGGACGCCAGGGTCTATTCCTACGCTCTAGCGCTGAAACATGCAAATGCAAAGCCATTTGAA
GTGCCCTTCTTGAAATTTTAAAGCGGCCGCGTCGACAATCAACCTCTGGATTACAAAATTTGTGAAAGAT
TGACTGGTATTCTTAACTATGTTGCTCCTTTTACGCTATGTGGATACGCTGCTTTAATGCCTTTGTATCA
TGCTATTGCTTCCCGTATGGCTTTCATTTTCTCCTCCTTGTATAAATCCTGGTTGCTGTCTCTTTATGAG
GAGTTGTGGCCCGTTGTCAGGCAACGTGGCGTGGTGTGCACTGTGTTTGCTGACGCAACCCCCACTGGTT
GGGGCATTGCCACCACCTGTCAGCTCCTTTCCGGGACTTTCGCTTTCCCCCTCCCTATTGCCACGGCGGA
ACTCATCGCCGCCTGCCTTGCCCGCTGCTGGACAGGGGCTCGGCTGTTGGGCACTGACAATTCCGTGGTG
TTGTCGGGGAAGCTGACGTCCTTTCCATGGCTGCTCGCCTGTGTTGCCACCTGGATTCTGCGCGGGACGT
CCTTCTGCTACGTCCCTTCGGCCCTCAATCCAGCGGACCTTCCTTCCCGCGGCCTGCTGCCGGCTCTGCG
GCCTCTTCCGCGTCTTCGCCTTCGCCCTCAGACGAGTCGGATCTCCCTTTGGGCCGCCTCCCCGCCTGGA
ATTCTACCGGGTAGGGGAGGCGCTTTTCCCAAGGCAGTCTGGAGCATGCGCTTTAGCAGCCCCGCTGGGC
ACTTGGCGCTACACAAGTGGCCTCTGGCCTCGCACACATTCCACATCCACCGGTAGGCGCCAACCGGCTC
CGTTCTTTGGTGGCCCCTTCGCGCCACCTTCTACTCCTCCCCTAGTCAGGAAGTTCCCCCCCGCCCCGCA
GCTCGCGTCGTGCAGGACGTGACAAATGGAAGTAGCACGTCTCACTAGTCTCGTGCAGATGGACAGCACC
GCTGAGCAATGGAAGCGGGTAGGCCTTTGGGGCAGCGGCCAATAGCAGCTTTGCTCCTTCGCTTTCTGGG
CTCAGAGGCTGGGAAGGGGTGGGTCCGGGGGCGGGCTCAGGGGCGGGCTCAGGGGCGGGGCGGGCGCCCG
AAGGTCCTCCGGAGGCCCGGCATTCTGCACGCTTCAAAAGCGCACGTCTGCCGCGCTGTTCTCCTCTTCC
TCATCTCCGGGCCTTTCGACCTGCAGCCCAAGCTTACCATGACCGAGTACAAGCCCACGGTGCGCCTCGC
CACCCGCGACGACGTCCCCAGGGCCGTACGCACCCTCGCCGCCGCGTTCGCCGACTACCCCGCCACGCGC
CACACCGTCGATCCGGACCGCCACATCGAGCGGGTCACCGAGCTGCAAGAACTCTTCCTCACGCGCGTCG
GGCTCGACATCGGCAAGGTGTGGGTCGCGGACGACGGCGCCGCGGTGGCGGTCTGGACCACGCCGGAGAG
CGTCGAAGCGGGGGCGGTGTTCGCCGAGATCGGCCCGCGCATGGCCGAGTTGAGCGGTTCCCGGCTGGCC
GCGCAGCAACAGATGGAAGGCCTCCTGGCGCCGCACCGGCCCAAGGAGCCCGCGTGGTTCCTGGCCACCG
TCGGCGTCTCGCCCGACCACCAGGGCAAGGGTCTGGGCAGCGCCGTCGTGCTCCCCGGAGTGGAGGCGGC
CGAGCGCGCCGGGGTGCCCGCCTTCCTGGAGACCTCCGCGCCCCGCAACCTCCCCTTCTACGAGCGGCTC
GGCTTCACCGTCACCGCCGACGTCGAGGTGCCCGAAGGACCGCGCACCTGGTGCATGACCCGCAAGCCCG
GTGCCTGACGCCCGCCCCACGACCCGCAGCGCCCGACCGAAAGGAGCGCACGACCCCATGCATCTCGAGG
GCCCGGTACCTTTAAGACCAATGACTTACAAGGCAGCTGTAGATCTTAGCCACTTTTTAAAAGAAAAGGG
GGGACTGGAAGGGCTAGCTCACTCCCAACGAAGACAAGATCTGCTTTTTGCTTGTACTGGGTCTCTCTGG
TTAGACCAGATCTGAGCCTGGGAGCTCTCTGGCTAACTAGGGAACCCACTGCTTAAGCCTCAATAAAGCT
TGCCTTGAGTGCTTCAAGTAGTGTGTGCCCGTCTGTTGTGTGACTCTGGTAACTAGAGATCCCTCAGACC
CTTTTAGTCAGTGTGGAAAATCTCTAGCAGTAGTAGTTCATGTCATCTTATTATTCAGTATTTATAACTT
GCAAAGAAATGAATATCAGAGAGTGAGAGGAACTTGTTTATTGCAGCTTATAATGGTTACAAATAAAGCA
ATAGCATCACAAATTTCACAAATAAAGCATTTTTTTCACTGCATTCTAGTTGTGGTTTGTCCAAACTCAT
CAATGTATCTTATCATGTCTGGCTCTAGCTATCCCGCCCCTAACTCCGCCCATCCCGCCCCTAACTCCGC
CCAGTTCCGCCCATTCTCCGCCCCATGGCTGACTAATTTTTTTTATTTATGCAGAGGCCGAGGCCGCCTC
GGCCTCTGAGCTATTCCAGAAGTAGTGAGGAGGCTTTTTTGGAGGCCTAGGGACGTACCCAATTCGCCCT
ATAGTGAGTCGTATTACGCGCGCTCACTGGCCGTCGTTTTACAACGTCGTGACTGGGAAAACCCTGGCGT
TACCCAACTTAATCGCCTTGCAGCACATCCCCCTTTCGCCAGCTGGCGTAATAGCGAAGAGGCCCGCACC
GATCGCCCTTCCCAACAGTTGCGCAGCCTGAATGGCGAATGGG
